>Addgene plasmid #199578 | pAAV_tKiMBI-T2A-caMEK | addgene full sequence | sequence record 393620 | Addgene NGS Result
ATGAGTATTCAACATTTCCGTGTCGCCCTTATTCCCTTTTTTGCGGCATTTTGCCTTCCTGTTTTTGCTC
ACCCAGAAACGCTGGTGAAAGTAAAAGATGCTGAAGATCAGTTGGGTGCACGAGTGGGTTACATCGAACT
GGATCTCAACAGCGGTAAGATCCTTGAGAGTTTTCGCCCCGAAGAACGTTTTCCAATGATGAGCACTTTT
AAAGTTCTGCTATGTGGCGCGGTATTATCCCGTATTGACGCCGGGCAAGAGCAACTCGGTCGCCGCATAC
ACTATTCTCAGAATGACTTGGTTGAGTACTCACCAGTCACAGAAAAGCATCTTACGGATGGCATGACAGT
AAGAGAATTATGCAGTGCTGCCATAACCATGAGTGATAACACTGCGGCCAACTTACTTCTGACAACGATC
GGAGGACCGAAGGAGCTAACCGCTTTTTTGCACAACATGGGGGATCATGTAACTCGCCTTGATCGTTGGG
AACCGGAGCTGAATGAAGCCATACCAAACGACGAGCGTGACACCACGATGCCTGTAGCAATGGCAACAAC
GTTGCGCAAACTATTAACTGGCGAACTACTTACTCTAGCTTCCCGGCAACAATTAATAGACTGGATGGAG
GCGGATAAAGTTGCAGGACCACTTCTGCGCTCGGCCCTTCCGGCTGGCTGGTTTATTGCTGATAAATCTG
GAGCCGGTGAGCGTGGGTCTCGCGGTATCATTGCAGCACTGGGGCCAGATGGTAAGCCCTCCCGTATCGT
AGTTATCTACACGACGGGGAGTCAGGCAACTATGGATGAACGAAATAGACAGATCGCTGAGATAGGTGCC
TCACTGATTAAGCATTGGTAACTGTCAGACCAAGTTTACTCATATATACTTTAGATTGATTTAAAACTTC
ATTTTTAATTTAAAAGGATCTAGGTGAAGATCCTTTTTGATAATCTCATGACCAAAATCCCTTAACGTGA
GTTTTCGTTCCACTGAGCGTCAGACCCCGTAGAAAAGATCAAAGGATCTTCTTGAGATCCTTTTTTTCTG
CGCGTAATCTGCTGCTTGCAAACAAAAAAACCACCGCTACCAGCGGTGGTTTGTTTGCCGGATCAAGAGC
TACCAACTCTTTTTCCGAAGGTAACTGGCTTCAGCAGAGCGCAGATACCAAATACTGTTCTTCTAGTGTA
GCCGTAGTTAGGCCACCACTTCAAGAACTCTGTAGCACCGCCTACATACCTCGCTCTGCTAATCCTGTTA
CCAGTGGCTGCTGCCAGTGGCGATAAGTCGTGTCTTACCGGGTTGGACTCAAGACGATAGTTACCGGATA
AGGCGCAGCGGTCGGGCTGAACGGGGGGTTCGTGCACACAGCCCAGCTTGGAGCGAACGACCTACACCGA
ACTGAGATACCTACAGCGTGAGCTATGAGAAAGCGCCACGCTTCCCGAAGGGAGAAAGGCGGACAGGTAT
CCGGTAAGCGGCAGGGTCGGAACAGGAGAGCGCACGAGGGAGCTTCCAGGGGGAAACGCCTGGTATCTTT
ATAGTCCTGTCGGGTTTCGCCACCTCTGACTTGAGCGTCGATTTTTGTGATGCTCGTCAGGGGGGCGGAG
CCTATGGAAAAACGCCAGCAACGCGGCCTTTTTACGGTTCCTGGCCTTTTGCTGGCCTTTTGCTCACATG
TCCTGCAGGCAGCTGCGCGCTCGCTCGCTCACTGAGGCCGCCCGGGCGTCGGGCGACCTTTGGTCGCCCG
GCCTCAGTGAGCGAGCGAGCGCGCAGAGAGGGAGTGGCCAACTCCATCACTAGGGGTTCCTGCGGCCGCA
CGCGTTGACATTGATTATTGACTAGTTATTAATAGTAATCAATTACGGGGTCATTAGTTCATAGCCCATA
TATGGAGTTCCGCGTTACATAACTTACGGTAAATGGCCCGCCTGGCTGACCGCCCAACGACCCCCGCCCA
TTGACGTCAATAATGACGTATGTTCCCATAGTAACGCCAATAGGGACTTTCCATTGACGTCAATGGGTGG
AGTATTTACGGTAAACTGCCCACTTGGCAGTACATCAAGTGTATCATATGCCAAGTACGCCCCCTATTGA
CGTCAATGACGGTAAATGGCCCGCCTGGCATTATGCCCAGTACATGACCTTATGGGACTTTCCTACTTGG
CAGTACATCTACGTATTAGTCATCGCTATTACCATGGTGATGCGGTTTTGGCAGTACATCAATGGGCGTG
GATAGCGGTTTGACTCACGGGGATTTCCAAGTCTCCACCCCATTGACGTCAATGGGAGTTTGTTTTGGCA
CCAAAATCAACGGGACTTTCCAAAATGTCGTAACAACTCCGCCCCATTGACGCAAATGGGCGGTAGGCGT
GTACGGTGGGAGGTCTATATAAGCAGAGCTCTCTGGCTAACTAGAGAACCCACTGCTTACTGGCTTATCG
AAATTAATACGACTCACTATAGGGAGACCCAAGCTGGCTAGCGTTTAAACTTAAGCTTGCCACCATGGTG
AGCAAGGGCGAGGAGGTCATCAAAGAGTTCATGCGCTTCAAGGTGCGCATGGAGGGCTCCATGAACGGCC
ACGAGTTCGAGATCGAGGGCGAGGGCGAGGGCCGCCCCTACGAGGGCACCCAGACCGCCAAGCTGAAGGT
GACCAAGGGCGGCCCCCTGCCCTTCGCCTGGGACATCCTGTCCCCCCAGTTCATGTACGGCTCCAAGGCG
TACGTGAAGCACCCCGCCGACATCCCCGATTACAAGAAGCTGTCCTTCCCCGAGGGCTTCAAGTGGGAGC
GCGTGATGAACTTCGAGGACGGCGGTCTGGTGACCGTGACCCAGGACTCCTCCCTGCAGGACGGCACGCT
GATCTACAAGGTGAAGATGCGCGGCACCAACTTCCCCCCCGACGGCCCCGTAATGCAGAAGAAGACCATG
GGCTGGGAGGCCTCCACCGAGCGCCTGTACCCCCGCGACGGCGTGCTGAAGGGCGAGATCCACCAGGCCC
TGAAGCTGAAGGACGGCGGCCACTACCTGGTGGAGTTCAAGACCATCTACATGGCCAAGAAGCCCGTGCA
ACTGCCCGGCTACTACTACGTGGACACCAAGCTGGACATCACCTCCCACAACGAGGACTACACCATCGTG
GAACAGTACGAGCGCTCCGAGGGCCGCCACCACCTGTTCCTGGGGCATGGCACCGGCAGCACCGGCAGCG
GCAGCTCCGGCACCGCCTCCTCCGAGGACAACAACATGGCCGTCATCAAAGAGTTCATGCGCTTCAAGGT
GCGCATGGAGGGCTCCATGAACGGCCACGAGTTCGAGATCGAGGGCGAGGGCGAGGGCCGCCCCTACGAG
GGCACCCAGACCGCCAAGCTGAAGGTGACCAAGGGCGGCCCCCTGCCCTTCGCCTGGGACATCCTGTCCC
CCCAGTTCATGTACGGCTCCAAGGCGTACGTGAAGCACCCCGCCGACATCCCCGATTACAAGAAGCTGTC
CTTCCCCGAGGGCTTCAAGTGGGAGCGCGTGATGAACTTCGAGGACGGCGGTCTGGTGACCGTGACCCAG
GACTCCTCCCTGCAGGACGGCACGCTGATCTACAAGGTGAAGATGCGCGGCACCAACTTCCCCCCCGACG
GCCCCGTAATGCAGAAGAAGACCATGGGCTGGGAGGCCTCCACCGAGCGCCTGTACCCCCGCGACGGCGT
GCTGAAGGGCGAGATCCACCAGGCCCTGAAGCTGAAGGACGGCGGCCACTACCTGGTGGAGTTCAAGACC
ATCTACATGGCCAAGAAGCCCGTGCAACTGCCCGGCTACTACTACGTGGACACCAAGCTGGACATCACCT
CCCACAACGAGGACTACACCATCGTGGAACAGTACGAGCGCTCCGAGGGCCGCCACCACCTGTTCCGGCT
GGAAGATTTCGTTGGGGACTGGGAACAGACAGCCGCCTACAACCTGGACCAAGTCCTTGAACAGGGAGGT
GTGTCCAGTTTGCTGCAGAATCTCGCCGTGTCCGTAACTCCGATCCAAAGGATTGTCCGGAGCGGTGAAA
ATGCCCTGAAGATCGACATCCATGTCATCATCCCGTATGAAGGTCTGAGCGCCGACCAAATGGCCCAGAT
CGAAGAGGTGTTTAAGGTGGTGTACCCTGTGGATGATCATCACTTTAAGGTGATCCTGCCCTATGGCACA
CTGGTAATCGACGGGGTTACGCCGAACATGCTGAACTATTTCGGACGGCCGTATGAAGGCATCGCCGTGT
TCGACGGCAAAAAGATCACTGTAACAGGGACCCTGTGGAACGGCAACAAAATTATCGACGAGCGCCTGAT
CACCCCCGACGGCTCCATGCTGTTCCGAGTAACCATCAACAGCATCATGGCGGACGAGGAGAAGCTGCCG
CCCGGCTGGGAGAAGCGCATGAGCCGCAGCTCAGGCCGAGTGTACTACTTCAACCACATCACTAACGCCA
GCCAGTGGGAGCGGCCCAGCGGCAACAGCAGCAGTGGTGGCAAAAACGGGCAGGGGGAGCCTGCCAGGGT
GACCGGCTACCGGCTGTTCGAGCCAGATAGCCCTAGAACTCCAGTGGATAAAGCAAAGCTGTCATTCCAA
TTCCCCGGATCCGGTGAAGGTCGAGGCTCCCTCCTCACTTGTGGGGATGTGGAAGAAAACCCAGGGCCTG
GCTCAGGTATGCCCAAGAAGAAGCCGACGCCCATCCAGCTGAACCCGACCCCCGATGGCTCGGCGGTTAA
CGGGACCAGCTCGGCCGAGACCAACCTGGAGGCCTTGCAGAAGAAGCTGGAGGGGCTGGAGCTTGATGAG
CAGCAGCGGAAGCGCCTTGAGGCCTTTCTGACCCAGAAGCAGAAGGTGGGAGAACTGAAGGATGATGACT
TTGAGAAGATCAGTGAGCTGGGGGCCGGCAACGGTGGAGTGGTATTCAAGGTCTCCCATAAGCCGTCTGG
CCTAGTTATGGCCAGGAAGCTAATTCATCTGGAGATCAAACCCGCAATCCGGAACCAGATCATCCGGGAG
CTGCAGGTGCTGCATGAGTGCAACTCCCCATACATCGTGGGCTTCTATGGGGCTTTCTACAGTGACGGCG
AGATCAGCATCTGCATGGAACACATGGATGGTGGGTCCTTGGATCAAGTTCTGAAGAAAGCTGGAAGAAT
TCCTGAGCAAATTTTAGGAAAAGTTAGCATTGCTGTGATAAAAGGCCTGACATATCTTCGGGAGAAGCAC
AAGATTATGCACAGAGATGTCAAGCCTTCCAATATTCTAGTAAACTCCCGTGGAGAAATCAAACTCTGTG
ATTTTGGGGTCAGCGGGCAACTAATTGACGACATGGCCAACGACTTTGTAGGCACAAGATCATACATGTC
GCCCGAGAGACTCCAGGGGACTCACTACTCCGTGCAGTCGGACATCTGGAGCATGGGGCTCTCTCTGGTG
GAGATGGCAGTTGGGAGATACCCCATCCCTCCTCCTGATGCCAAGGAACTGGAGCTGCTGTTTGGATGCC
AGGTGGAGGGAGATGCAGCCGAAACGCCACCCAGGCCGAGGACCCCTGGGAGGCCCCTTAGCTCATATGG
AATGGACAGCCGACCTCCCATGGCAATTTTTGAGTTGTTGGATTATATAGTCAATGAGCCTCCTCCAAAA
TTGCCCAGTGGAGTATTCAGTCTGGAGTTTCAAGATTTTGTGAATAAATGCTTAATAAAGAACCCTGCAG
AGAGAGCAGATCTAAAGCAGCTTCTGGTTCACGCTTTCATCAAGAGATCTGATGCCGAGGAAGTAGACTT
CGCAGGTTGGCTCTGCTCCACCATTGGGCTTAACCAGCCCAGCACACCAACCCATGCCGCTAGCATCTAA
TGAATTCTGCAGATATCCAGCACAGTGGCGGCCGCTCGAGGCCTCGACTGTGCCTTCTAGTTGCCAGCCA
TCTGTTGTTTGCCCCTCCCCCGTGCCTTCCTTGACCCTGGAAGGTGCCACTCCCACTGTCCTTTCCTAAT
AAAATGAGGAAATTGCATCGCATTGTCTGAGTAGGTGTCATTCTATTCTGGGGGGTGGGGTGGGGCAGGA
CAGCAAGGGGGAGGATTGGGAAGACAATAGCAGGCATGCTGGGGATGCGGTGGGCTCTATGGCACGTGCG
GACCGAGCGGCCGCAGGAACCCCTAGTGATGGAGTTGGCCACTCCCTCTCTGCGCGCTCGCTCGCTCACT
GAGGCCGGGCGACCAAAGGTCGCCCGACGCCCGGGCTTTGCCCGGGCGGCCTCAGTGAGCGAGCGAGCGC
GCAGCTGCCTGCAGGGGCGCCTGATGCGGTATTTTCTCCTTACGCATCTGTGCGGTATTTCACACCGCAT
A
[95 nt withheld, positions 6372-6466]
T
[46 nt withheld, positions 6468-6513]
C
[141 nt withheld, positions 6515-6655]
CCTTTGACGTTGGAGTCCACGTTCTTT
[37 nt withheld, positions 6683-6719]
ACTCTATCTCGGGCTATTCTTTTGATTTATAAGGGATTTTGCCGATTTCGGTCTATTGGTTAAAAAATGA
GCTGATTTAACAAAAATTTAACGCGAATTTTAACAAAATATTAACGTTTACAATTTTATGGTGCACTCTC
AGTACAATCTGCTCTGATGCCGCATAGTTAAGCCAGCCCCGACACCCGCCAACACCCGCTGACGCGCCCT
GACGGGCTTGTCTGCTCCCGGCATCCGCTTACAGACAAGCTGTGACCGTCTCCGGGAGCTGCATGTGTCA
GAGGTTTTCACCGTCATCACCGAAACGCGCGAGACGAAAGGGCCTCGTGATACGCCTATTTTTATAGGTT
AATGTCATGATAATAATGGTTTCTTAGACGTCAGGTGGCACTTTTCGGGGAAATGTGCGCGGAACCCCTA
TTTGTTTATTTTTCTAAATACATTCAAATATGTATCCGCTCATGAGACAATAACCCTGATAAATGCTTCA
ATAATATTGAAAAAGGAAGAGT
Features (pLannotate 1.2.2; 19 found; start..end, strand, type, name):
      1..861     +  CDS            AmpR: β-lactamase; bla; confers resistance to ampicillin, carbenicillin, and related antibiotics
   1032..1620    +  rep_origin     ori: high-copy-number ColE1/pMB1/pBR322/pUC origin of replication
   1693..1720    +  repeat_region  AAV2 ITR (fragment): inverted terminal repeat of adeno-associated virus serotype 2 inverted
   1749..1776    +  repeat_region  AAV2 ITR (fragment): inverted terminal repeat of adeno-associated virus serotype 2 inverted
   1827..2206    +  enhancer       CMV enhancer: human cytomegalovirus immediate early enhancer
   2207..2410    +  promoter       CMV promoter: human cytomegalovirus (CMV) immediate early promoter
   2406..2439    +  LTR            5' LTR (truncated) (fragment): truncated 5' long terminal repeat (LTR) from HIV-1
   2455..2473    +  promoter       T7 promoter: promoter for bacteriophage T7 RNA polymerase
   2515..3915    +  CDS            tdTomato: tdTomato is a basic (constitutively fluorescent) orange fluorescent protein published in 2004, derived from Discosoma sp.. It is reported to be a somewhat slowly-maturing tandem dimer with low acid sensitivity.
   3922..4380    +  CDS            Nluc (fragment): NanoLuc® luciferase human codon-optimized
   4387..4551    +  CDS            PIN1 (fragment): PIN1_HUMAN - Experimental evidence at protein level: Swiss-Prot protein existence level 1. Peptidyl-prolyl cis/trans isomerase (PPIase) that binds to and isomerizes specific phosphorylated Ser/Thr-Pro (pSer/Thr-Pro) motifs (PubMed:21497122, PubMed:23623683, PubMed:29686383). By inducing conformational changes in a subset of phosphorylated proteins, acts as a molecular switch in multiple cellular processes (PubMed:21497122, PubMed:22033920, PubMed:23623683). Displays a preference for acidic residues located N-terminally to the proline bond to be isomerized. Regulates mitosis presumably by inter
   4699..5877    +  CDS            Map2k1: MP2K1_RAT - Also known as Mek1, Prkmk1. Experimental evidence at protein level: Swiss-Prot protein existence level 1. Dual specificity protein kinase which acts as an essential component of the MAP kinase signal transduction pathway. Binding of extracellular ligands such as growth factors, cytokines and hormones to their cell-surface receptors activates RAS and this initiates RAF1 activation. RAF1 then further activates the dual-specificity protein kinases MAP2K1/MEK1 and MAP2K2/MEK2. Both MAP2K1/MEK1 and MAP2K2/MEK2 function specifically in the MAPK/ERK cascade, and catalyze the concomitant p
   5928..6152    +  polyA_signal   bGH poly(A) signal: bovine growth hormone polyadenylation signal
   6175..6315    +  repeat_region  AAV2 ITR: inverted terminal repeat of adeno-associated virus serotype 2 inverted
   6320..6371    -  misc_feature   bom (fragment): basis of mobility region from pBR322
   6390..6845    +  rep_origin     f1 ori (sequence partly withheld): f1 bacteriophage origin of replication; arrow indicates direction of (+) strand synthesis
   6846..6895    -  misc_feature   bom (fragment): basis of mobility region from pBR322
   6997..7032    -  CDS            rop (fragment): Rop protein, which maintains plasmids at low copy number; rop
   7127..7231    +  promoter       AmpR promoter: bla
