[The description below was written by a language model from this plasmid's Addgene catalogue record and pLannotate feature annotations shown in this document.]
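Description:
pAAV_tKiMBI-T2A-caMEK is an adeno-associated virus transfer plasmid for mammalian expression, about 7.2 kb in total. It is propagated in bacteria through a high-copy ColE1/pUC-type origin with ampicillin selection (β-lactamase under its own promoter), and it also carries an f1 phage origin. The expression cassette lies between AAV2 inverted terminal repeats, which allow the intervening DNA to be packaged into recombinant AAV particles. In the sequenced record the downstream ITR is annotated in full, whereas the upstream one is detected only as two short fragments. This may reflect the difficulty of sequencing these repeats or a partial deletion; the recombination-reducing growth strain listed fits the known instability of ITRs.

A single transcription unit is driven by the CMV enhancer and immediate-early promoter and terminated by the bGH polyadenylation signal, with a T7 promoter sitting just upstream of the coding region. The first open reading frame encodes the synthetic ERK tKiMBI, a tdTomato-based kinase-modulated bioluminescent indicator. Its annotated parts are tdTomato, a NanoLuc luciferase fragment and a portion of human PIN1, a protein that binds phosphorylated Ser/Thr-Pro motifs. This layout suggests a reporter whose luminescence responds to ERK phosphorylation, though the record does not spell out the mechanism.

As the construct name indicates, a T2A self-cleaving peptide (not separately annotated) links the indicator to constitutively active MEK1. The catalogue lists this gene as human, although the annotation tool matched it to the rat orthologue. Co-translating caMEK keeps the ERK pathway on in the same cells that carry the reporter. According to the associated publication, the indicators are used for noninvasive imaging of kinase inhibitor drug activity in the brain.
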