Addgene plasmid #199578: pAAV_tKiMBI-T2A-caMEK
Purpose: Expresses tKiMBI and caMEK in an AAV vector
Depositing lab: Michael Lin. Depositing organization: Stanford University. Publication: Kinase-Modulated Bioluminescent Indicators Enable Noninvasive Imaging of Drug Activity in the Brain. Wu Y, Walker JR, Westberg M, Ning L, Monje M, Kirkland TA, Lin MZ, Su Y. ACS Cent Sci. 2023 Mar 20;9(4):719-732. doi: 10.1021/acscentsci.3c00074. eCollection 2023 Apr 26. PubMed 37122464.
Backbone
  Vector backbone: pAAV
  Backbone size w/o insert (bp): 4000
  Total vector size (bp): 7242
  Vector type: Mammalian Expression, AAV
Growth in bacteria
  Bacterial resistance: Ampicillin, 100 μg/mL
  Growth temperature: 37°C
  Growth strain: NEB Stable
  Copy number: High Copy
Gene/Insert 1
  Gene/Insert name: ERK tdTomato-Kinase-Modulated Bioluminescent Indicator (alt name: ERK tKiMBI)
  Species: Synthetic
  Insert size (bp): 2112
  Promoter: CMV
  Cloning method: Unknown
  Sequencing primers: 5′ TCTGGCTAACTAGAGAACCCA; 3′ GGAAGAAAACCCAGGGCCT
Gene/Insert 2
  Gene/Insert name: constitutively active MEK (alt name: caMEK)
  Species: H. sapiens (human)
  Insert size (bp): 1176
  Promoter: CMV
  Cloning method: Unknown
  Sequencing primers: 5′ CCGGTGAAGGTCGAGGCTC; 3′ AGCCATCTGTTGTTTGCCCCT
Terms and licenses: Academic/Nonprofit Terms; Industry Terms: Not Available to Industry
How to cite: pAAV_tKiMBI-T2A-caMEK was a gift from Michael Lin (Addgene plasmid # 199578 ; http://n2t.net/addgene:199578 ; RRID:Addgene_199578)
